>Addgene plasmid #154020 | pBABE-hygro-BAP1-HA | addgene full sequence | sequence record 306920 | Addgene NGS Result
CTGAATATGGGCCAAACAGGATATCTGTGGTAAGCAGTTCCTGCCCCGGCTCAGGGCCAAGAACAGATGG
AACAGCTGAATATGGGCCAAACAGGATATCTGTGGTAAGCAGTTCCTGCCCCGGCTCAGGGCCAAGAACA
GATGGTCCCCAGATGCGGTCCAGCCCTCAGCAGTTTCTAGAGAACCATCAGATGTTTCCAGGGTGCCCCA
AGGACCTGAAATGACCCTGTGCCTTATTTGAACTAACCAATCAGTTCGCTTCTCGCTTCTGTTCGCGCGC
TTCTGCTCCCCGAGCTCAATAAAAGAGCCCACAACCCCTCACTCGGGGCGCCAGTCCTCCGATTGACTGA
GTCGCCCGGGTACCCGTGTATCCAATAAACCCTCTTGCAGTTGCATCCGACTTGTGGTCTCGCTGTTCCT
TGGGAGGGTCTCCTCTGAGTGATTGACTACCCGTCAGCGGGGGTCTTTCATTTGGGGGCTCGTCCGGGAT
CGGGAGACCCCTGCCCAGGGACCACCGACCCACCACCGGGAGGCAAGCTGGCCAGCAACTTATCTGTGTC
TGTCCGATTGTCTAGTGTCTATGACTGATTTTATGCGCCTGCGTCGGTACTAGTTAGCTAACTAGCTCTG
TATCTGGCGGACCCGTGGTGGAACTGACGAGTTCTGAACACCCGGCCGCAACCCTGGGAGACGTCCCAGG
GACTTTGGGGGCCGTTTTTGTGGCCCGACCTGAGGAAGGGAGTCGATGTGGAATCCGACCCCGTCAGGAT
ATGTGGTTCTGGTAGGAGACGAGAACCTAAAACAGTTCCCGCCTCCGTCTGAATTTTTGCTTTCGGTTTG
GAACCGAAGCCGCGCGTCTTGTCTGCTGCAGCGCTGCAGCATCGTTCTGTGTTGTCTCTGTCTGACTGTG
TTTCTGTATTTGTCTGAAAATTAGGGCCAGACTGTTACCACTCCCTTAAGTTTGACCTTAGGTCACTGGA
AAGATGTCGAGCGGATCGCTCACAACCAGTCGGTAGATGTCAAGAAGAGACGTTGGGTTACCTTCTGCTC
TGCAGAATGGCCAACCTTTAACGTCGGATGGCCGCGAGACGGCACCTTTAACCGAGACCTCATCACCCAG
GTTAAGATCAAGGTCTTTTCACCTGGCCCGCATGGACACCCAGACCAGGTCCCCTACATCGTGACCTGGG
AAGCCTTGGCTTTTGACCCCCCTCCCTGGGTCAAGCCCTTTGTACACCCTAAGCCTCCGCCTCCTCTTCC
TCCATCCGCCCCGTCTCTCCCCCTTGAACCTCCTCGTTCGACCCCGCCTCGATCCTCCCTTTATCCAGCC
CTCACTCCTTCTCTAGGCGCCGGCCGGATCCGCCACCATGAATAAGGGC
[2133 nt withheld, positions 1380-3512]
GACCGGCGGAAACGCTCTCGCCCCTACAAGGCCAAGCGCCAGTACCCATACGATGTTCCAGATTACGCTT
GAGAATTCGCCAGCACAGTGGTCGACCCTGTGGAATGTGTGTCAGTTAGGGTGTGGAAAGTCCCCAGGCT
CCCCAGCAGGCAGAAGTATGCAAAGCATGCATCTCAATTAGTCAGCAACCAGGTGTGGAAAGTCCCCAGG
CTCCCCAGCAGGCAGAAGTATGCAAAGCATGCATCTCAATTAGTCAGCAACCATAGTCCCGCCCCTAACT
CCGCCCATCCCGCCCCTAACTCCGCCCAGTTCCGCCCATTCTCCGCCCCATGGCTGACTAATTTTTTTTA
TTTATGCAGAGGCCGAGGCCGCCTCGGCCTCTGAGCTATTCCAGAAGTAGTGAGGAGGCTTTTTTGGAGG
CCTAGGCTTTTGCAAAAAGCTTGCCAGCTGGGGCGCCCTCTGGTAAGGTTGGGAAGCCCTGCAGATCTGA
TCCCGGGGGGCAATGAGATATGAAAAAGCCTGAACTCACCGCGACGTCTGTCGAGAAGTTTCTGATCGAA
AAGTTCGACAGCGTCTCCGACCTGATGCAGCTCTCGGAGGGCGAAGAATCTCGTGCTTTCAGCTTCGATG
TAGGAGGGCGTGGATATGTCCTGCGGGTAAATAGCTGCGCCGATGGTTTCTACAAAGATCGTTATGTTTA
TCGGCACTTTGCATCGGCCGCGCTCCCGATTCCGGAAGTGCTTGACATTGGGGAATTTAGCGAGAGCCTG
ACCTATTGCATCTCCCGCCGTGCACAGGGTGTCACGTTGCAAGACCTGCCTGAAACCGAACTGCCCGCTG
TTCTGCAGCCGGTCGCGGAGGCCATGGATGCGATCGCTGCGGCCGATCTTAGCCAGACGAGCGGGTTCGG
CCCATTCGGACCGCAAGGAATCGGTCAATACACTACATGGCGTGATTTCATATGCGCGATTGCTGATCCC
CATGTGTATCACTGGCAAACTGTGATGGACGACACCGTCAGTGCGTCCGTCGCGCAGGCTCTCGATGAGC
TGATGCTTTGGGCCGAGGACTGCCCCGAAGTCCGGCACCTCGTGCACGCGGATTTCGGCTCCAACAATGT
CCTGACGGACAATGGCCGCATAACAGCGGTCATTGACTGGAGCGAGGCGATGTTCGGGGATTCCCAATAC
GAGGTCGCCAACATCTTCTTCTGGAGGCCGTGGTTGGCTTGTATGGAGCAGCAGACGCGCTACTTCGAGC
GGAGGCATCCGGAGCTTGCAGGATCGCCGCGGCTCCGGGCGTATATGCTCCGCATTGGTCTTGACCAACT
CTATCAGAGCTTGGTTGACGGCAATTTCGATGATGCAGCTTGGGCGCAGGGTCGATGCGACGCAATCGTC
CGATCCGGAGCCGGGACTGTCGGGCGTACACAAATCGCCCGCAGAAGCGCGGCCGTCTGGACCGATGGCT
GTGTAGAAGTACTCGCCGATAGTGGAAACCGACGCCCCAGCACTCGTCCGAGGGCAAAGGAATAGAGTAG
ATGCCGACCGGGATCTATCGATGCGGCGGGTGTGGTGGTTACGCGTAATCTGCTGCTTGCAAACAAAAAA
ACCACCGCTACCAGCGGTGGTTTGTTTGCCGGATCAAGAGCTACCAACTCTTTTTCCGAAGGTAACTGGC
TTCAGCAGAGCGCAGATACCAAATACTGTTCTTCTAGTGTAGCCGTAGTTAGGCCACCACTTCAAGAACT
CTGTAGCACCGCCTACATACCTCGCTCTGCTAATCCTGTTACCAGTGGCTGCTGCCAGTGGCGATAAGTC
GTGTCTTACCGGGTTGGACTCAAGACGATAGTTACCGGATAAGGCGCAGCGGTCGGGCTGAACGGGGGGT
TCGTGCACACAGCCCAGCTTGGAGCGAACGACCTACACCGAACTGAGATACCTACAGCGTGAGCTATGAG
AAAGCGCCACGCTTCCCGAAGGGAGAAAGGCGGACAGGTATCCGGTAAGCGGCAGGGTCGGAACAGGAGA
GCGCACGAGGGAGCTTCCAGGGGGAAACGCCTGGTATCTTTATAGTCCTGTCGGGTTTCGCCACCTCTGA
CTTGAGCGTCGATTTTTGTGATGCTCGTCAGGGGGGCGGAGCCTATGGAAAAACGCCAGCAACGCATCGA
TAAAATAAAAGATTTTATTTAGTCTCCAGAAAAAGGGGGGAATGAAAGACCCCACCTGTAGGTTTGGCAA
GCTAGCTTAAGTAACGCCATTTTGCAAGGCATGGAAAAATACATAACTGAGAATAGAGAAGTTCAGATCA
AGGTCAGGAACAGATGGAACAGCTGAATATGGGCCAAACAGGATATCTGTGGTAAGCAGTTCCTGCCCCG
GCTCAGGGCCAAGAACAGATGGAACAGCTGAATATGGGCCAAACAGGATATCTGTGGTAAGCAGTTCCTG
CCCCGGCTCAGGGCCAAGAACAGATGGTCCCCAGATGCGGTCCAGCCCTCAGCAGTTTCTAGAGAACCAT
CAGATGTTTCCAGGGTGCCCCAAGGACCTGAAATGACCCTGTGCCTTATTTGAACTAACCAATCAGTTCG
CTTCTCGCTTCTGTTCGCGCGCTTCTGCTCCCCGAGCTCAATAAAAGAGCCCACAACCCCTCACTCGGGG
CGCCAGTCCTCCGATTGACTGAGTCGCCCGGGTACCCGTGTATCCAATAAACCCTCTTGCAGTTGCATCC
GACTTGTGGTCTCGCTGTTCCTTGGGAGGGTCTCCTCTGAGTGATTGACTACCCGTCAGCGGGGGTCTTT
CACATGCAGCATGTATCAAAATTAATTTGGTTTTTTTTCTTAAGTATTTACATTAAATGGCCATAGTGCG
GCCGCAAATCAATCTAAAGTATATATGAGTAAACTTGGTCTGACAGTTACCAATGCTTAATCAGTGAGGC
ACCTATCTCAGCGATCTGTCTATTTCGTTCATCCATAGTTGCCTGACTCCCCGTCGTGTAGATAACTACG
ATACGGGAGGGCTTACCATCTGGCCCCAGTGCTGCAATGATACCGCGAGACCCACGCTCACCGGCTCCAG
ATTTATCAGCAATAAACCAGCCAGCCGGAAGGGCCGAGCGCAGAAGTGGTCCTGCAACTTTATCCGCCTC
CATCCAGTCTATTAATTGTTGCCGGGAAGCTAGAGTAAGTAGTTCGCCAGTTAATAGTTTGCGCAACGTT
GTTGCCATTGCTACAGGCATCGTGGTGTCACGCTCGTCGTTTGGTATGGCTTCATTCAGCTCCGGTTCCC
AACGATCAAGGCGAGTTACATGATCCCCCATGTTGTGCAAAAAAGCGGTTAGCTCCTTCGGTCCTCCGAT
CGTTGTCAGAAGTAAGTTGGCCGCAGTGTTATCACTCATGGTTATGGCAGCACTGCATAATTCTCTTACT
GTCATGCCATCCGTAAGATGCTTTTCTGTGACTGGTGAGTACTCAACCAAGTCATTCTGAGAATAGTGTA
TGCGGCGACCGAGTTGCTCTTGCCCGGCGTCAATACGGGATAATACCGCGCCACATAGCAGAACTTTAAA
AGTGCTCATCATTGGAAAACGTTCTTCGGGGCGAAAACTCTCAAGGATCTTACCGCTGTTGAGATCCAGT
TCGATGTAACCCACTCGTGCACCCAACTGATCTTCAGCATCTTTTACTTTCACCAGCGTTTCTGGGTGAG
CAAAAACAGGAAGGCAAAATGCCGCAAAAAAGGGAATAAGGGCGACACGGAAATGTTGAATACTCATACT
CTTCCTTTTTCAATATTATTGAAGCATTTATCAGGGTTATTGTCTCATGAGCGGATACATATTTGAATGT
ATTTAGAAAAATAAACAAATAGGGGTTCCGCGCACATTTCCCCGAAAAGTGCCACCTGCAGC
Features (pLannotate 1.2.2; 13 found; start..end, strand, type, name):
      1..470     +  LTR            LTR: long terminal repeat from Moloney murine leukemia virus
    594..868     +  misc_feature   MESV Ψ (fragment): packaging signal of murine embryonic stem cell virus
    935..1351    +  CDS            gag (truncated): truncated Moloney murine leukemia virus (MMLV) gag gene lacking the start codon
   1368..3533    +  CDS            BAP1 (sequence partly withheld): BAP1_HUMAN - Also known as KIAA0272 From Homo sapiens (Human).
   3555..3582    +  CDS            3xHA (fragment): three tandem HA epitope tags
   3619..3948    +  promoter       SV40 promoter: SV40 enhancer and early promoter
   4022..5044    +  CDS            hph: KHYB_ECOLX - Experimental evidence at protein level: Swiss-Prot protein existence level 1. The aminoglycoside phosphotransferases achieve inactivation of their antibiotic substrates by phosphorylation. Only phosphorylates hygromycin and closely related compounds such as demethyl analogs and destomycin. From Escherichia coli.
   5075..5097    +  rep_origin     f1 ori (fragment): f1 bacteriophage origin of replication; arrow indicates direction of (+) strand synthesis
   5094..5663    +  rep_origin     ori: high-copy-number ColE1/pMB1/pBR322/pUC origin of replication
   5723..5844    +  LTR            3' LTR (ΔU3) (fragment): self-inactivating 3' long terminal repeat (LTR) from Moloney murine leukemia virus
   5845..6314    +  LTR            LTR: long terminal repeat from Moloney murine leukemia virus
   6429..7289    -  CDS            AmpR: β-lactamase; bla; confers resistance to ampicillin, carbenicillin, and related antibiotics
   7290..7394    -  promoter       AmpR promoter: bla
