[The description below was written by a language model from this plasmid's Addgene catalogue record and pLannotate feature annotations shown in this document.]
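Description:
pBABE-hygro-BAP1-HA is a Moloney murine leukemia virus-based retroviral vector for constitutive expression of full-length, wild-type human BAP1 (BRCA1 associated protein 1) in mammalian cells. It is built on the pBABE-hygro backbone and totals about 7.4 kb. The roughly 2.2 kb BAP1 insert was cloned between BamHI and EcoRI sites that remain intact, and part of the plasmid derives from an earlier pcDNA3.1-BAP1 construct. In bacteria it is maintained as a high-copy plasmid through a ColE1/pUC-type origin and selected with ampicillin via the β-lactamase gene and its own promoter.

The retroviral cassette is flanked by MMLV long terminal repeats. Downstream of the 5′ LTR lie a packaging signal (Ψ) and a truncated gag segment lacking its start codon, which together allow the transcribed genome to be encapsidated when gag, pol and env are supplied in trans by packaging cells. No separate internal promoter is annotated upstream of BAP1, so, as is typical of pBABE vectors, its expression is presumably driven from the 5′ LTR. The coding sequence carries a C-terminal HA epitope. The feature table matches only a short fragment of a 3xHA element, consistent with a single HA tag, which permits detection or immunoprecipitation. An SV40 enhancer/early promoter then drives the hygromycin phosphotransferase gene (hph), allowing hygromycin selection of stably transduced cells. The short f1 ori and ΔU3 LTR fragments in the annotation appear to be partial matches rather than functional elements.

According to the depositor, the expressed BAP1 is insensitive to knockdown by a companion BAP1 shRNA retroviral vector. This makes the construct suitable as a wild-type control or rescue construct in functional studies of BAP1 mutations.
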