Addgene plasmid #154020: pBABE-hygro-BAP1-HA
Purpose: Mammalian Expression of HA-tagged Wild-Type BAP1
Depositing lab: Samuel Peña-Llopis. Depositing organization: Deutsches Krebsforschungszentrum (DKFZ). Publication: A BAP1 synonymous mutation results in exon skipping, loss of function and worse patient prognosis. Niersch J, Vega-Rubin-de-Celis S, Bazarna A, Mergener S, Jendrossek V, Siveke JT, Pena-Llopis S. iScience. 2021 Feb 12;24(3):102173. doi: 10.1016/j.isci.2021.102173. eCollection 2021 Mar 19. PubMed 33681728.
Backbone
  Vector backbone: pBABE-hygro
  Backbone size w/o insert (bp): 5219
  Total vector size (bp): 7424
  Vector type: Mammalian Expression, Retroviral
  Selectable markers: Hygromycin
Growth in bacteria
  Bacterial resistance: Ampicillin, 100 μg/mL
  Growth temperature: 37°C
  Growth strain: NEB Stable
  Copy number: High Copy
Gene/Insert
  Gene/Insert name: BAP1 (alt name: BRCA1 associated protein 1)
  Species: H. sapiens (human)
  Insert size (bp): 2233
  GenBank ID: NM_004656.4
  Entrez Gene: BAP1 (a.k.a. HUCEP-13, KURIS, TPDS1, UBM2, UCHL2, UVM2, hucep-6)
  Tag / fusion protein: Hemagglutinin (HA) (C terminal on insert)
  Cloning method: Restriction Enzyme; 5′ cloning site BamHI (not destroyed); 3′ cloning site EcoRI (not destroyed)
  Sequencing primers: 5′ pBABE-5' (5'-CTTTATCCAGCCCTCAC-3'); 3′ pBABE-3' (5'-ACCCTAACTGACACACATTCC-3')
Resource information
  A portion of this plasmid was derived from a plasmid made by: Machida et al. J. Biol. Chem. 2009 (pcDNA3.1-BAP1)
Terms and licenses: Academic/Nonprofit Terms; Industry Terms: Not Available to Industry
Depositor comments: pL116 - This plasmid constitutively expresses HA-tagged full-length wild-type BAP1, which is insensitive to knockdown by pMMP-puro-shBAP1.2132, targeting 5'-GAGUUCAUCUGCACCUUUA-3' BAP1 sequence.
How to cite: pBABE-hygro-BAP1-HA was a gift from Samuel Peña-Llopis (Addgene plasmid # 154020 ; http://n2t.net/addgene:154020 ; RRID:Addgene_154020)
